>Addgene plasmid #25433 | pQCXIR-DEST | depositor full sequence | sequence record 11855 | Author sequence
TCCGCGTTACATAACTTACGGTAAATGGCCCGCCTGGCTGACCGCCCAACGACCCCCGCCCATTGACGTC
AATAATGACGTATGTTCCCATAGTAACGCCAATAGGGACTTTCCATTGACGTCAATGGGTGGAGTATTTA
CGGTAAACTGCCCACTTGGCAGTACATCAAGTGTATCATATGCCAAGTACGCCCCCTATTGACGTCAATG
ACGGTAAATGGCCCGCCTGGCATTATGCCCAGTACATGACCTTATGGGACTTTCCTACTTGGCAGTACAT
CTACGTATTAGTCATCGCTATTACCATGGTGATGCGGTTTTGGCAGTACATCAATGGGCGTGGATAGCGG
TTTGACTCACGGGGATTTCCAAGTCTCCACCCCATTGACGTCAATGGGAGTTTGTTTTGGCACCAAAATC
AACGGGACTTTCCAAAATGTCGTAACAACTCCGCCCCATTGACGCAAATGGGCGGTAGGCGTGTACGGTG
GGAGGTCTATATAAGCAGAGCTCAATAAAAGAGCCCACAACCCCTCACTCGGCGCGCCAGTCTTCCGATA
GACTGCGTCGCCCGGGTACCCGTATTCCCAATAAAGCCTCTTGCTGTTTGCATCCGAATCGTGGTCTCGC
TGTTCCTTGGGAGGGTCTCCTCTGAGTGATTGACTACCCACGACGGGGGTCTTTCATTTGGGGGCTCGTC
CGGGATTTGGAGACCCCTGCCCAGGGACCACCGACCCACCACCGGGAGGTAAGCTGGCCAGCAACTTATC
TGTGTCTGTCCGATTGTCTAGTGTCTATGTTTGATGTTATGCGCCTGCGTCTGTACTAGTTAGCTAACTA
GCTCTGTATCTGGCGGACCCGTGGTGGAACTGACGAGTTCTGAACACCCGGCCGCAACCCTGGGAGACGT
CCCAGGGACTTTGGGGGCCGTTTTTGTGGCCCGACCTGAGGAAGGGAGTCGATGTGGAATCCGACCCCGT
CAGGATATGTGGTTCTGGTAGGAGACGAGAACCTAAAACAGTTCCCGCCTCCGTCTGAATTTTTGCTTTC
GGTTTGGAACCGAAGCCGCGCGTCTTGTCTGCTGCAGCGCTGCAGCATCGTTCTGTGTTGTCTCTGTCTG
ACTGTGTTTCTGTATTTGTCTGAAAATTAGGGCCAGACTGTTACCACTCCCTTAAGTTTGACCTTAGGTC
ACTGGAAAGATGTCGAGCGGATCGCTCACAACCAGTCGGTAGATGTCAAGAAGAGACGTTGGGTTACCTT
CTGCTCTGCAGAATGGCCAACCTTTAACGTCGGATGGCCGCGAGACGGCACCTTTAACCGAGACCTCATC
ACCCAGGTTAAGATCAAGGTCTTTTCACCTGGCCCGCATGGACACCCAGACCAGGTCCCCTACATCGTGA
CCTGGGAAGCCTTGGCTTTTGACCCCCCTCCCTGGGTCAAGCCCTTTGTACACCCTAAGCCTCCGCCTCC
TCTTCCTCCATCCGCCCCGTCTCTCCCCCTTGAACCTCCTCGTTCGACCCCGCCTCGATCCTCCCTTTAT
CCAGCCCTCACTCCTTCTCTAGGCGCCGGAATTGAAGATCTGGGGGATCGATCCTCTAGAGTCCGTTACA
TAACTTACGGTAAATGGCCCGCCTGGCTGACCGCCCAACGACCCCCGCCCATTGACGTCAATAATGACGT
ATGTTCCCATAGTAACGCCAATAGGGACTTTCCATTGACGTCAATGGGTGGAGTATTTACGGTAAACTGC
CCACTTGGCAGTACATCAAGTGTATCATATGCCAAGTACGCCCCCTATTGACGTCAATGACGGTAAATGG
CCCGCCTGGCATTATGCCCAGTACATGACCTTATGGGACTTTCCTACTTGGCAGTACATCTACGTATTAG
TCATCGCTATTACCATGGTGATGCGGTTTTGGCAGTACATCAATGGGCGTGAATAGCGGTTTGACTCACG
GGGATTTCCAAGTCTCCACCCCATTGACGTCAATGGGAGTTTGTTTTGGCACCAAAATCAACGGGACTTT
CCAAAATGTCGTAACAACTCCGCCCCATTGACGCAAATGGGCGGTAGGCGTGTACGGTGGGAGGTCTATA
TAAGCAGAGCTCGTTTAGTGAACCGTCAGATCGCCTGGAGACGCCATCCACGCTGTTTTGACCTCCATAG
AAGACACCGGGACCGATCCAGCCTCCGCGGCCGGGAACGGTGCATTGGAACGCTGCAGGAATTGATCCGC
GGCCGCACCGGTTAGACCCAAGCTGGCTAGTTAAGCTATCAACAAGTTTGTACAAAAAAGCTGAACGAGA
AACGTAAAATGATATAAATATCAATATATTAAATTAGATTTTGCATAAAAAACAGACTACATAATACTGT
AAAACACAACATATCCAGTCACTATGGCGGCCGCATTAGGCACCCCAGGCTTTACACTTTATGCTTCCGG
CTCGTATAATGTGTGGATTTTGAGTTAGGATCCGGCGAGATTTTCAGGAGCTAAGGAAGCTAAAATGGAG
AAAAAAATCACTGGATATACCACCGTTGATATATCCCAATGGCATCGTAAAGAACATTTTGAGGCATTTC
AGTCAGTTGCTCAATGTACCTATAACCAGACCGTTCAGCTGGATATTACGGCCTTTTTAAAGACCGTAAA
GAAAAATAAGCACAAGTTTTATCCGGCCTTTATTCACATTCTTGCCCGCCTGATGAATGCTCATCCGGAA
TTCCGTATGGCAATGAAAGACGGTGAGCTGGTGATATGGGATAGTGTTCACCCTTGTTACACCGTTTTCC
ATGAGCAAACTGAAACGTTTTCATCGCTCTGGAGTGAATACCACGACGATTTCCGGCAGTTTCTACACAT
ATATTCGCAAGATGTGGCGTGTTACGGTGAAAACCTGGCCTATTTCCCTAAAGGGTTTATTGAGAATATG
TTTTTCGTCTCAGCCAATCCCTGGGTGAGTTTCACCAGTTTTGATTTAAACGTGGCCAATATGGACAACT
TCTTCGCCCCCGTTTTCACCATGGGCAAATATTATACGCAAGGCGACAAGGTGCTGATGCCGCTGGCGAT
TCAGGTTCATCATGCCGTCTGTGATGGCTTCCATGTCGGCAGAATGCTTAATGAATTACAACAGTACTGC
GATGAGTGGCAGGGCGGGGCGTAAAGATCTGGATCCGGCTTACTAAAAGCCAGATAACAGTATGCGTATT
TGCGCGCTGATTTTTGCGGTATAAGAATATATACTGATATGTATACCCGAAGTATGTCAAAAAGAGGTGT
GCTATGAAGCAGCGTATTACAGTGACAGTTGACAGCGACAGCTATCAGTTGCTCAAGGCATATATGATGT
CAATATCTCCGGTCTGGTAAGCACAACCATGCAGAATGAAGCCCGTCGTCTGCGTGCCGAACGCTGGAAA
GCGGAAAATCAGGAAGGGATGGCTGAGGTCGCCCGGTTTATTGAAATGAACGGCTCTTTTGCTGACGAGA
ACAGGGACTGGTGAAATGCAGTTTAAGGTTTACACCTATAAAAGAGAGAGCCGTTATCGTCTGTTTGTGG
ATGTACAGAGTGATATTATTGACACGCCCGGGCGACGGATGGTGATCCCCCTGGCCAGTGCACGTCTGCT
GTCAGATAAAGTCTCCCGTGAACTTTACCCGGTGGTGCATATCGGGGATGAAAGCTGGCGCATGATGACC
ACCGATATGGCCAGTGTGCCGGTCTCCGTTATCGGGGAAGAAGTGGCTGATCTCAGCCACCGCGAAAATG
ACATCAAAAACGCCATTAACCTGATGTTCTGGGGAATATAAATGTCAGGCTCCGTTATACACAGCCAGTC
TGCAGGTCGACCATAGTGACTGGATATGTTGTGTTTTACAGTATTATGTAGTCTGTTTTTTATGCAAAAT
CTAATTTAATATATTGATATTTATATCATTTTACGTTTCTCGTTCAGCTTTCTTGTACAAAGTGGTTGAT
CTAGAGGGCCCGCGGTTCGAAGGTAAGCCTATCCCTAACCCTCTCCTCGGTCTCGATTCTACGCGTACCG
GTAGGCCTCGTACGCTTAATTAACGGATCCGCCCCTCTCCCTCCCCCCCCCCTAACGTTACTGGCCGAAG
CCGCTTGGAATAAGGCCGGTGTGCGTTTGTCTATATGTTATTTTCCACCATATTGCCGTCTTTTGGCAAT
GTGAGGGCCCGGAAACCTGGCCCTGTCTTCTTGACGAGCATTCCTAGGGGTCTTTCCCCTCTCGCCAAAG
GAATGCAAGGTCTGTTGAATGTCGTGAAGGAAGCAGTTCCTCTGGAAGCTTCTTGAAGACAAACAACGTC
TGTAGCGACCCTTTGCAGGCAGCGGAACCCCCCACCTGGCGACAGGTGCCTCTGCGGCCAAAAGCCACGT
GTATAAGATACACCTGCAAAGGCGGCACAACCCCAGTGCCACGTTGTGAGTTGGATAGTTGTGGAAAGAG
TCAAATGGCTCTCCTCAAGCGTATTCAACAAGGGGCTGAAGGATGCCCAGAAGGTACCCCATTGTATGGG
ATCTGATCTGGGGCCTCGGTGCACATGCTTTACATGTGTTTAGTCGAGGTTAAAAAAACGTCTAGGCCCC
CCGAACCACGGGGACGTGGTTTTCCTTTGAAAAACACGATGATAATATGGCCACAACCATGGCCTCCTCC
GAGAACGTCATCACCGAGTTCATGCGCTTCAAGGTGCGCATGGAGGGCACCGTGAACGGCCACGAGTTCG
AGATCGAGGGCGAGGGCGAGGGCCGCCCCTACGAGGGCCACAACACCGTGAAGCTGAAGGTGACCAAGGG
CGGCCCCCTGCCCTTCGCCTGGGACATCCTGTCCCCCCAGTTCCAGTACGGCTCCAAGGTGTACGTGAAG
CACCCCGCCGACATCCCCGACTACAAGAAGCTGTCCTTCCCCGAGGGCTTCAAGTGGGAGCGCGTGATGA
ACTTCGAGGACGGCGGCGTGGCGACCGTGACCCAGGACTCCTCCCTGCAGGACGGCTGCTTCATCTACAA
GGTGAAGTTCATCGGCGTGAACTTCCCCTCCGACGGCCCCGTGATGCAGAAGAAGACCATGGGCTGGGAG
GCCTCCACCGAGCGCCTGTACCCCCGCGACGGCGTGCTGAAGGGCGAGACCCACAAGGCCCTGAAGCTGA
AGGACGGCGGCCACTACCTGGTGGAGTTCAAGTCTATCTACATGGCCAAGAAGCCCGTGCAGCTGCCCGG
CTACTACTACGTGGACGCCAAGCTGGACATCACCTCCCACAACGAGGACTACACCATCGTGGAGCAGTAC
GAGCGCACCGAGGGCCGCCACCACCTGTTCCTGTAGCGGCCGCGACTCTAGATCATAATCAGCCATACCA
CATTTGTAGAGGTTTTACTTGCTTTAAAAAACCTCCCACACCTCCCCCTGAACCTGAAACATAAAATGAA
TGCAATTGTTGTTGTTATCAGTGGTCCAGGCTCTAGTTTTGACTCAACAATATCACCAGCTGAAGCCTAT
AGAGTACGAGCCATAGATAAAATAAAAGATTTTATTTAGTCTCCAGAAAAAGGGGGGAATGAAAGACCCC
ACCTGTAGGTTTGGCAAGCTAGCTTAAGTAACGCCATTTTGCAAGGCATGGAAAAATACATAACTGAGAA
TAGAGAAGTTCAGATCAAGGTCAGGAACAGATGGAACAGGGTCGACCCTAGAGAACCATCAGATGTTTCC
AGGGTGCCCCAAGGACCTGAAATGACCCTGTGCCTTATTTGAACTAACCAATCAGTTCGCTTCTCGCTTC
TGTTCGCGCGCTTCTGCTCCCCGAGCTCAATAAAAGAGCCCACAACCCCTCACTCGGGGCGCCAGTCCTC
CGATTGACTGAGTCGCCCGGGTACCCGTGTATCCAATAAACCCTCTTGCAGTTGCATCCGACTTGTGGTC
TCGCTGTTCCTTGGGAGGGTCTCCTCTGAGTGATTGACTACCCGTCAGCGGGGGTCTTTCATTTGGGGGC
TCGTCCGGGATCGGGAGACCCCTGCCCAGGGACCACCGACCCACCACCGGGAGGTAAGCTGGCTGCCTCG
CGCGTTTCGGTGATGACGGTGAAAACCTCTGACACATGCAGCTCCCGGAGACGGTCACAGCTTGTCTGTA
AGCGGATGCCGGGAGCAGACAAGCCCGTCAGGGCGCGTCAGCGGGTGTTGGCGGGTGTCGGGGCGCAGCC
ATGACCCAGTCACGTAGCGATAGCGGAGTGTAGATCCGGCTGTGGAATGTGTGTCAGTTAGGGTGTGGAA
AGTCCCCAGGCTCCCCAGCAGGCAGAAGTATGCAAAGCATGCATCTCAATTAGTCAGCAACCAGGTGTGG
AAAGTCCCCAGGCTCCCCAGCAGGCAGAAGTATGCAAAGCATGCATCTCAATTAGTCAGCAACCATAGTC
CCGCCCCTAACTCCGCCCATCCCGCCCCTAACTCCGCCCAGTTCCGCCCATTCTCCGCCCCATGGCTGAC
TAATTTTTTTTATTTATGCAGAGGCCGAGGCCGCCTCGGCCTCTGAGCTATTCCAGAAGTAGTGAGGAGG
CTTTTTTGGAGGCCTAGGCTTTTGCAAAAAGCTTACTGGCTTAACTATGCGGCATCAGAGCAGATTGTAC
TGAGAGTGCACCATATGCGGTGTGAAATACCGCACAGATGCGTAAGGAGAAAATACCGCATCAGGCGCTC
TTCCGCTTCCTCGCTCACTGACTCGCTGCGCTCGGTCGTTCGGCTGCGGCGAGCGGTATCAGCTCACTCA
AAGGCGGTAATACGGTTATCCACAGAATCAGGGGATAACGCAGGAAAGAACATGTGAGCAAAAGGCCAGC
AAAAGGCCAGGAACCGTAAAAAGGCCGCGTTGCTGGCGTTTTTCCATAGGCTCCGCCCCCCTGACGAGCA
TCACAAAAATCGACGCTCAAGTCAGAGGTGGCGAAACCCGACAGGACTATAAAGATACCAGGCGTTTCCC
CCTGGAAGCTCCCTCGTGCGCTCTCCTGTTCCGACCCTGCCGCTTACCGGATACCTGTCCGCCTTTCTCC
CTTCGGGAAGCGTGGCGCTTTCTCATAGCTCACGCTGTAGGTATCTCAGTTCGGTGTAGGTCGTTCGCTC
CAAGCTGGGCTGTGTGCACGAACCCCCCGTTCAGCCCGACCGCTGCGCCTTATCCGGTAACTATCGTCTT
GAGTCCAACCCGGTAAGACACGACTTATCGCCACTGGCAGCAGCCACTGGTAACAGGATTAGCAGAGCGA
GGTATGTAGGCGGTGCTACAGAGTTCTTGAAGTGGTGGCCTAACTACGGCTACACTAGAAGGACAGTATT
TGGTATCTGCGCTCTGCTGAAGCCAGTTACCTTCGGAAAAAGAGTTGGTAGCTCTTGATCCGGCAAACAA
ACCACCGCTGGTAGCGGTGGTTTTTTTGTTTGCAAGCAGCAGATTACGCGCAGAAAAAAAGGATCTCAAG
AAGATCCTTTGATCTTTTCTACGGGGTCTGACGCTCAGTGGAACGAAAACTCACGTTAAGGGATTTTGGT
CATGAGATTATCAAAAAGGATCTTCACCTAGATCCTTTTAAATTAAAAATGAAGTTTTAAATCAATCTAA
AGTATATATGAGTAAACTTGGTCTGACAGTTACCAATGCTTAATCAGTGAGGCACCTATCTCAGCGATCT
GTCTATTTCGTTCATCCATAGTTGCCTGACTCCCCGTCGTGTAGATAACTACGATACGGGAGGGCTTACC
ATCTGGCCCCAGTGCTGCAATGATACCGCGAGACCCACGCTCACCGGCTCCAGATTTATCAGCAATAAAC
CAGCCAGCCGGAAGGGCCGAGCGCAGAAGTGGTCCTGCAACTTTATCCGCCTCCATCCAGTCTATTAATT
GTTGCCGGGAAGCTAGAGTAAGTAGTTCGCCAGTTAATAGTTTGCGCAACGTTGTTGCCATTGCTGCAGG
CATCGTGGTGTCACGCTCGTCGTTTGGTATGGCTTCATTCAGCTCCGGTTCCCAACGATCAAGGCGAGTT
ACATGATCCCCCATGTTGTGCAAAAAAGCGGTTAGCTCCTTCGGTCCTCCGATCGTTGTCAGAAGTAAGT
TGGCCGCAGTGTTATCACTCATGGTTATGGCAGCACTGCATAATTCTCTTACTGTCATGCCATCCGTAAG
ATGCTTTTCTGTGACTGGTGAGTACTCAACCAAGTCATTCTGAGAATAGTGTATGCGGCGACCGAGTTGC
TCTTGCCCGGCGTCAACACGGGATAATACCGCGCCACATAGCAGAACTTTAAAAGTGCTCATCATTGGAA
AACGTTCTTCGGGGCGAAAACTCTCAAGGATCTTACCGCTGTTGAGATCCAGTTCGATGTAACCCACTCG
TGCACCCAACTGATCTTCAGCATCTTTTACTTTCACCAGCGTTTCTGGGTGAGCAAAAACAGGAAGGCAA
AATGCCGCAAAAAAGGGAATAAGGGCGACACGGAAATGTTGAATACTCATACTCTTCCTTTTTCAATATT
ATTGAAGCATTTATCAGGGTTATTGTCTCATGAGCGGATACATATTTGAATGTATTTAGAAAAATAAACA
AATAGGGGTTCCGCGCACATTTCCCCGAAAAGTGCCACCTGACGTCTAAGAAACCATTATTATCATGACA
TTAACCTATAAAAATAGGCGTATCACGAGGCCCTTTCGTCTTCAAGAATTAGCTTGGCCATTGCATACGT
TGTATCCATATCATAATATGTACATTTATATTGGCTCATGTCCAACATTACCGCCATGTTGACATTGATT
ATTGACTAGTTATTAATAGTAATCAATTACGGGGTCATTAGTTCATAGCCCATATATGGAGT
Features (pLannotate 1.2.2; 28 found; start..end, strand, type, name):
    309..512     +  promoter       CMV promoter: human cytomegalovirus (CMV) immediate early promoter
    513..688     +  LTR            5' LTR (truncated): truncated long terminal repeat from Moloney murine sarcoma virus
    810..1084    +  misc_feature   MESV Ψ (fragment): packaging signal of murine embryonic stem cell virus
   1151..1567    +  CDS            gag (truncated): truncated Moloney murine leukemia virus (MMLV) gag gene lacking the start codon
   1604..1907    +  enhancer       CMV enhancer: human cytomegalovirus immediate early enhancer
   1980..1997    -  promoter       CMV promoter (fragment): human cytomegalovirus (CMV) immediate early promoter
   2060..2111    +  promoter       CMVd2 promoter: truncated human cytomegalovirus (CMV) immediate early promoter that yields moderately reduced expression relative to the full-length promoter
   2282..2406    +  protein_bind   attR1: mutant version of attR; recombination site for the Gateway® LR reaction LR Clonase™
   2431..2461    +  promoter       lac UV5 promoter: E. coli lac promoter with an "up" mutation
   2486..2514    +  promoter       cat promoter (fragment): promoter of the E. coli cat gene encoding chloramphenicol acetyltransferase
   2515..3174    +  CDS            CmR: chloramphenicol acetyltransferase; cat; confers resistance to chloramphenicol
   3353..3511    +  CDS            ccdA (fragment): CCDA_ECO57 - Also known as H, letA. Experimental evidence at protein level: Swiss-Prot protein existence level 1. Antitoxin component of a type II toxin-antitoxin (TA) system which inhibits the post-segregational killing (PSK) of plasmid-free cells, also referred to as a plasmid addiction system. Binds to and blocks the activity of CcdB; will also remove bound CcdB protein from the CcdB-GyrA complex by forming a CcdA-CcdB complex, a process termed rejuvenation. Functions as a transcriptional corepressor for the ccdAB operon, repression also requires CcdB (By similarity). From Escherichia coli
   3516..3818    +  CDS            ccdB: CCDB_ECOLI - Also known as G, letB, letD. Experimental evidence at protein level: Swiss-Prot protein existence level 1. Toxic component of a type II toxin-antitoxin (TA) system, functioning in plasmid maintainence. Responsible for the post- segregational killing (PSK) of plasmid-free cells, also referred to as a plasmid addiction system. Half-life of over 2 hours. Cell killing by CcdB is accompanied by filamentation, defects in chromosome and plasmid segregation, defects in cell division, formation of anucleate cells, decreased DNA synthesis and plasmid loss. Interferes with the activity of DN
   3862..3986    -  protein_bind   attR2: mutant version of attR; recombination site for the Gateway® LR reaction LR Clonase™
   4012..4053    +  CDS            V5 tag: epitope tag from simian virus 5
   4203..4665    +  misc_feature   IRES: internal ribosome entry site (IRES) of the encephalomyocarditis virus (EMCV)
   4679..5353    +  CDS            DsRed2: DsRed2 is a basic (constitutively fluorescent) red fluorescent protein published in 2006, derived from Discosoma sp..
   5371..5454    +  CDS            large T antigen (fragment): large T antigen from SV40 (simian virus 40)
   5476..5546    +  CDS            env (fragment): murine leukemia virus gPr80 envelope polyprotein precursor; env; proteolytically cleaved into gp70SU and p15TM subunits
   5588..6013    +  LTR            3' LTR (ΔU3): self-inactivating 3' long terminal repeat (LTR) from Moloney murine leukemia virus
   6082..6122    +  CDS            rop (fragment): Rop protein, which maintains plasmids at low copy number; rop
   6224..6262    +  misc_feature   bom (fragment): basis of mobility region from pBR322
   6279..6608    +  promoter       SV40 promoter: SV40 enhancer and early promoter
   6614..6715    +  misc_feature   bom (fragment): basis of mobility region from pBR322
   6901..7489    -  rep_origin     ori: high-copy-number ColE1/pMB1/pBR322/pUC origin of replication
   7660..8520    -  CDS            AmpR: β-lactamase; bla; confers resistance to ampicillin, carbenicillin, and related antibiotics
   8521..8625    -  promoter       AmpR promoter: bla
   8811..308     +  enhancer       CMV enhancer (across the origin): human cytomegalovirus immediate early enhancer
