[The description below was written by a language model from this plasmid's Addgene catalogue record and pLannotate feature annotations shown in this document.]
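Description:
pQCXIR-DEST is a Gateway destination version of a self-inactivating gammaretroviral expression vector built on the Clontech pQCXI backbone. In an earlier derivative (pQCXIR) the drug-resistance gene downstream of the IRES was replaced with the red fluorescent protein DsRed2. The roughly 1.9 kb DEST cassette from pcDNA-DEST40 was then inserted at the AgeI site, giving a plasmid of about 8.9 kb. It replicates in E. coli from a high-copy ColE1/pUC-type origin and carries AmpR on the backbone plus a chloramphenicol resistance gene inside the Gateway cassette. Because that cassette also encodes the gyrase toxin CcdB, the empty vector must be maintained in a ccdB-tolerant strain.

The viral genome is transcribed in packaging cells from a hybrid CMV enhancer/promoter fused to a truncated 5' LTR, followed by the Ψ packaging signal with a truncated, start-codon-less gag segment. The 3' LTR has a U3 deletion, so after reverse transcription and integration the LTR promoter is inactivated. Expression then depends on the internal CMV immediate-early enhancer/promoter. Downstream of this promoter lie attR1, CmR, ccdB and attR2. An LR recombination with an entry clone swaps this counter-selectable segment for the gene of interest, and loss of ccdB allows recombinants to grow in standard strains. An insert lacking a stop codon can read in frame into the C-terminal V5 epitope. The record states a His tag is also present, although only V5 is annotated. An EMCV IRES then drives DsRed2 from the same bicistronic transcript, so transduced cells can be identified or sorted by red fluorescence rather than drug selection. The vector is suited to retroviral delivery and stable expression of Gateway-cloned ORFs in mammalian cells.
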