Addgene plasmid #25433: pQCXIR-DEST
Depositing lab: Kevan Herold.
Backbone
  Vector backbone: pQCXI
  Backbone manufacturer: Clontech
  Backbone size w/o insert (bp): 7072
  Vector type: Mammalian Expression, Retroviral
Growth in bacteria
  Bacterial resistance: Chloramphenicol and Ampicillin, 25 & 100 μg/mL
  Growth temperature: 37°C
  Growth strain: ccdB Survival
  Copy number: High Copy
Gene/Insert
  Gene/Insert name: DEST cassette from pcDNADEST40
  Insert size (bp): 1900
  Mutation: pQCXI retroviral backbone, in which Eric Campeau replaced the antibiotic resistance gene with DsRed2 fluorescent protein. Next, the Gateway DEST cassette from pcDNADEST40 was inserted into the Age I site. This cassette includes the original V5, His tags at C-terminal end, and both can be used to tag proteins
  Tag / fusion protein: V5 (C terminal on backbone)
  Cloning method: Gateway Cloning; 5′ cloning site Age I (not destroyed); 3′ cloning site Age I (not destroyed)
  Sequencing primers: 5′ LNCX
Resource information
  A portion of this plasmid was derived from a plasmid made by: The plasmid pQCXIR was received from Eric Campeau. The DEST cassette was cloned into the plasmid in our lab by by Octavian Henegariu, M.D.
Terms and licenses: Academic/Nonprofit Terms; Industry Terms: Not Available to Industry
Depositor comments: Any mismatches between Addgene QC sequenced and the depositing lab's sequence is inconsequential.
How to cite: pQCXIR-DEST was a gift from Kevan Herold (Addgene plasmid # 25433)
