>Addgene plasmid #25433 | pQCXIR-DEST | addgene partial sequence | sequence record 66926 | pCEP-fwd 5'-AGAGCTCGTTTAGTGAACCG-3'
CCATCCACGCTGTTTTGACCTCCATAGAAGACACCGGGACCGATCCAGCCTCCGCGGCCGGGAACGGTGC
ATTGGAACGGACCTGCAGGAATTGATCCGCGGCCGCACCGGTTAGACCCAAGCTGGCTAGTTAAGCTATC
AACAAGTTTGTACAAAAAAGCTGAACGAGAAACGTAAAATGATATAAATATCAATATATTAAATTAGATT
TTGCATAAAAAACAGACTACATAATACTGTAAAACACAACATATCCAGTCACTATGGCGGCCGCATTAGG
CACCCCAGGCTTTACACTTTATGCTTCCGGCTCGTATAATGTGTGGATTTTGAGTTAGGATCCGTCGAGA
TTTTCAGGAGCTAAGGAAGCTAAAATGGAGAAAAAAATCACTGGATATACCACCGTTGATATATCCCAAT
GGCATCGTAAAGAACATTTTGAGGCATTTCAGTCAGTTGCTCAATGTACCTATAACCAGACCGTTCAGCT
GGATATTACGGCCTTTTTAAAGACCGTAAAGAAAAATAAGCACAAGTTTTATCCGGCCTTTATTCACATT
CTTGCCCGCCTGATGAATGCTCATCCGGAATTCCGTATGGCAATGAAAGACGGTGAGCTGGTGATATGGG
ATAGTGTTCACCCTTGTTACACCGTTTTCCATGAGCAAACTGAAACGTTTTCATCGCTCTGGAGTGAATA
CCACGACGATTTCCGGCAGTTTCTACACATATATTCGCAAGATGTGGCGTGTTACGGTGAAAACCTGGCC
TATTTCCCTAAAGGGTTTATTGAGAATATGTTTTTCGTCTCAGCCAATCCCTGGGTGAGTTTCACCAGTT
TTGATTTAAACGTGGCCAATATGGACAACTTCTTCGCCCCCGTTTTCACCATGGGCAAATATTGTACGCA
AGGCGACAAGGTGCTGATGCCGCTGGCGATTCAGGTTCACCATGCCGTTTGTGATGGCTTCCATGTCGGC
AGAATGCTTAATGAATTACAACAGTACTGC
