>Addgene plasmid #25433 | pQCXIR-DEST | addgene partial sequence | sequence record 66928 | pCDH-rev 5'-GCATTCCTTTGGCGAGAG-3'
ATGCTCGTCAAGAAGACAGGGCCAGGTTTCCGGGCCCTCACATTGCCAAAAGACGGCAATATGGTGGAAA
ATAACATATAGACAAACGCACACCGGCCTTATTCCAAGCGGCTTCGGCCAGTAACGTTAGGGGGGGGGGA
GGGAGAGGGGCGGATCCGTTAATTAAGCGTACGAGGCCTACCGGTACGCGTAGAATCGAGACCGAGGAGA
GGGTTAGGGATAGGCTTACCTTCGAACCGCGGGCCCTCTAGACCAACCACTTTGTACAAGAAAGCTGAAC
GAGAAACGTAAAGTGATATAAATATCAATATATTAAATTAGATTTTGCATAAAAAACAGACTACATAATA
CTGTAAAACACAACATATCCAGTCACTATGGTCGACCTGCAGACTGGCTGTGTATAAGGGAGCCTGACAT
TTATATTCCCCAGAACATCAGGTTAATGGCGTTTTTGATGTCATTTTCGCGGTGGCTGAGATCAGCCACT
TCTTCCCCGATAACGGAGACCGGCACACTGGCCATATCGGTGGTCATCATGCGCCAGCTTTCATCCCCGA
TATGCACCACCGGGTAAAGTTCACGGGAGACTTTATCTGACAGCAGACGTGCACTGGCCAGGGGGATCAC
CATCCGTCGCCCGGGCGTGTCAATAATATCACTCTGTACATCCACAAACAGACGATAACGGCTCTCTCTT
TTATAGGTGTAAACCTTAAACTGCATTTCACCAGCCCCTGTTCTCGTCAGCAAAAGAGCCGTTCATTTCA
ATAAACCGGGCGACCTCAGCCATCCCTTCCTGATTTTCCGCTTTCCAGCGTTCGGCACGCAGACGACGGG
CTTCATTCTGCATGGTTGTGCTTACCAGACCG
