>Addgene plasmid #25433 | pQCXIR-DEST | addgene partial sequence | sequence record 66930 | IRES-F 5'-TGGCTCTCCTCAAGCGTATT-3'
GGCTGAAGGATGCCCAGAAGGTACCCCATTGTATGGGATCTGATCTGGGGCCTCGGTACACATGCTTTAC
ATGTGTTTAGTCGAGGTTAAAAAAACGTCTAGGCCCCCCGAACCACGGGGACGTGGTTTTCCTTTGAAAA
ACACGATGATAATATGGCCACAACCATGGCCTCCTCCGAGAACGTCATCACCGAGTTCATGCGCTTCAAG
GTGCGCATGGAGGGCACCGTGAACGGCCACGAGTTCGAGATCGAGGGCGAGGGCGAGGGCCGCCCCTACG
AGGGCCACAACACCGTGAAGCTGAAGGTGACCAAGGGCGGCCCCCTGCCCTTCGCCTGGGACATCCTGTC
CCCCCAGTTCCAGTACGGCTCCAAGGTGTACGTGAAGCACCCCGCCGACATCCCCGACTACAAGAAGCTG
TCCTTCCCCGAGGGCTTCAAGTGGGAGCGCGTGATGAACTTCGAGGACGGCGGCGTGGCGACCGTGACCC
AGGACTCCTCCCTGCAGGACGGCTGCTTCATCTACAAGGTGAAGTTCATCGGCGTGAACTTCCCCTCCGA
CGGCCCCGTGATGCAGAAGAAGACCATGGGCTGGGAGGCCTCCACCGAGCGCCTGTACCCCCGCGACGGC
GTGCTGAAGGGCGAGACCCACAAGGCCCTGAAGCTGAAGGACGGCGGCCACTACCTGGTGGAGTTCAAGT
CTATCTACATGGCCAAGAAGCCCGTGCAGCTGCCCGGCTACTACTACGTGGACGCCAAGCTGGACATCAC
CTCCCACAACGAGGACTACACCATCGTGGAGCAGTACGAGCGCACCGAGGGCCGCCACCACCTGTTCCTG
TAGCGGCCGCGACTCTAGATCATAATCAGCCATACCACATTTGTAGAGGTTTTACTTGCTTTAAAAAACC
TCCCACACCTCCCCCTGAACCTGAAACATAAAATGAA
